Addgene plasmid #239533: pPSG803
Purpose: CRISPR plasmid with Cas9 and sgRNA targeting YMR206W locus in S. cerevisiae
Depositing lab: John Dueber. Depositing organization: University of California, Berkeley.
Backbone
  Vector backbone: TMP136
  Backbone manufacturer: Internal
  Vector type: CRISPR
  Selectable markers: HIS3
Growth in bacteria
  Bacterial resistance: Kanamycin, 50 μg/mL
  Growth temperature: 37°C
  Growth strain: DH5alpha
  Copy number: High Copy
Gene/Insert
  Gene/Insert name: sgRNA_YMR206W
  Species: Synthetic
  Cloning method: Golden Gate
Terms and licenses: Academic/Nonprofit Terms; Industry Terms: Not Available to Industry
Depositor comments: Additional insert: Cas9
How to cite: pPSG803 was a gift from John Dueber (Addgene plasmid # 239533 ; http://n2t.net/addgene:239533 ; RRID:Addgene_239533)
