[The description below was written by a language model from this plasmid's Addgene catalogue record and pLannotate feature annotations shown in this document.]
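Description:
pPSG803 is a 9,074 nt yeast–E. coli shuttle plasmid for CRISPR/Cas9 genome editing in Saccharomyces cerevisiae, assembled by Golden Gate cloning on an in-house backbone designated TMP136. It carries both Cas9 and a single guide RNA directed at the YMR206W locus, so one plasmid supplies both components needed to cut that site. In bacteria it replicates from a high-copy ColE1/pUC-type origin and is selected with kanamycin through an aph(3')-Ia KanR gene. In yeast it is maintained through a CEN6/ARS element, which gives stable, low-copy, centromere-based segregation, and is selected by histidine prototrophy through a HIS3 marker expressed from its own promoter.

The guide cassette begins with an annotated tRNA, followed after a short gap by the Streptococcus pyogenes gRNA scaffold. This layout is consistent with the common yeast design in which a tRNA provides RNA polymerase III promoter activity and is processed away from the guide transcript. The YMR206W spacer presumably lies in the interval before the scaffold, though it is not annotated, and the table does not say what else occupies that gap. The S. pyogenes Cas9 coding sequence is followed by two tandem SV40 nuclear localisation signals at its C-terminus, which direct the nuclease into the nucleus, and transcription ends at a PGK1 terminator fragment. The promoter driving Cas9 is not identified, although an unannotated stretch of roughly 860 nt lies upstream of the coding sequence.

The record gives the purpose only as targeting YMR206W. It does not say whether the locus serves as an integration site or a disruption target, and no repair template is described on the plasmid.
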