Features (pLannotate 1.2.2; 11 found; start..end, strand, type, name):
    100..190     +  ncRNA          tRNA: Accession: RF00005 - tRNA
    284..359     +  misc_RNA       gRNA scaffold: guide RNA scaffold for the Streptococcus pyogenes CRISPR/Cas9 system
    536..723     +  promoter       HIS3 promoter: S. cerevisiae HIS3
    724..1383    +  CDS            HIS3: HIS7_YEAST - Experimental evidence at protein level: Swiss-Prot protein existence level 1. From Saccharomyces cerevisiae (strain ATCC 204508 / S288c) (Baker's yeast).
   1601..2104    +  misc_feature   CEN/ARS: S. cerevisiae CEN6 centromere fused to an autonomously replicating sequence
   2148..2963    -  CDS            KanR: aminoglycoside phosphotransferase; aph(3')-Ia; confers resistance to kanamycin in bacteria or G418 (Geneticin®) in eukaryotes
   3188..3776    +  rep_origin     ori: high-copy-number ColE1/pMB1/pBR322/pUC origin of replication
   4638..8741    +  CDS            cas9: CAS9_STRP1 - Also known as csn1 From Streptococcus pyogenes serotype M1.
   8754..8774    +  CDS            SV40 NLS: nuclear localization signal of SV40 (simian virus 40) large T antigen
   8778..8798    +  CDS            SV40 NLS: nuclear localization signal of SV40 (simian virus 40) large T antigen
   8817..9041    +  terminator     PGK1 terminator (fragment): S. cerevisae PGK1; transcription terminator for 3-phosphoglycerate kinase gene
>Addgene plasmid #239533 | pPSG803 | addgene full sequence | sequence record 475867 | Addgene NGS Result
ATGTGCTTCAGTATTACATTTTTTGCCTTCAACGCCTTGATTGTTCTATTTTTGCTAATAATAAATCTAT
TTCATCGGACTAAAAGTCCATTAGTTGTAAGCGGATTTAGCTCAGTTGGGAGAGCGCCAGACTGAAGAAA
AACTTCGGTCAAGTCATCTGGAGGTCCTGTGTTCGATCCACAGAATTCGCAGATGGCCGGCATGGTCCCA
GCCTCCTCGCTGGCGCCGGCTGGGCAACACCTTCGGGTGGCGAATGGGACTTTAGAGAGAAGTTACATAA
CGAGTTTTAGAGCTAGAAATAGCAAGTTAAAATAAGGCTAGTCCGTTATCAACTTGAAAAAGTGGCACCG
AGTCGGTGCTTTTTTTATTTTTTGTCACTATTGTTATGTAAAATGCCACCTCTGACAGTATGGAACGCAA
ACTTCTGTCTAGTGGATAGCTGAGCAGTTACAGAGATGTTACGAACCACTAGTGCACTGCAGTACAAACA
CAGTCCTTTCCCGCAATTTTCTTTTTCTATTACTCTTGGCCTCCTCTAGTACACTCTATATTTTTTTATG
CCTCGGTAATGATTTTCATTTTTTTTTTTCCACCTAGCGGATGACTCTTTTTTTTTCTTAGCGATTGGCA
TTATCACATAATGAATTATACATTATATAAAGTAATGTGATTTCTTCGAAGAATATACTAAAAAATGAGC
AGGCAAGATAAACGAAGGCAAAGATGACAGAGCAGAAAGCCCTAGTAAAGCGTATTACAAATGAAACCAA
GATTCAGATTGCGATCTCTTTAAAGGGTGGTCCCCTAGCGATAGAGCACTCGATCTTCCCAGAAAAAGAG
GCAGAAGCAGTAGCAGAACAGGCCACACAATCGCAAGTGATTAACGTCCACACAGGTATAGGGTTTCTGG
ACCATATGATACATGCTCTGGCCAAGCATTCCGGCTGGTCGCTAATCGTTGAGTGCATTGGTGACTTACA
CATAGACGACCATCACACCACTGAAGACTGCGGGATTGCTCTCGGTCAAGCTTTTAAAGAGGCCCTAGGG
GCCGTGCGTGGAGTAAAAAGGTTTGGATCAGGATTTGCGCCTTTGGATGAGGCACTTTCCAGAGCGGTGG
TTGATCTTTCGAACAGGCCGTACGCAGTTGTCGAACTTGGTTTGCAAAGGGAGAAAGTAGGTGATCTCTC
TTGCGAGATGATCCCGCATTTTCTTGAAAGCTTTGCAGAGGCTAGCAGAATTACCCTCCACGTTGATTGT
CTGCGAGGCAAGAATGATCATCACCGTAGTGAGAGTGCGTTCAAGGCTCTTGCGGTTGCCATAAGAGAAG
CCACCTCGCCCAATGGTACCAACGATGTTCCCTCCACCAAAGGTGTTCTTATGTAGTGACACCGATTATT
TAAAGCTGCTGCATACGATATATATACATGTGTATATATGTATACCTATGAATGTCAGTAAGTATGTATA
CGAACAGTATGATACTGAAGATGACAAGGTAATGCATCATTCTATACGTGTCATTCTGAACGAGGCGCGC
TTTCCTTTTTTCTTTTTGCTTTTTCTTTTTTTTTCTCTTGAACTCGACGGATCATAGAGTATCACGTGCT
ATAAAAATAATTATAATTTAAATTTTTTAATATAAATATATAAATTAAAAATAGAAAGTAAAAAAAGAAA
TTAAAGAAAAAATAGTTTTTGTTTTCCGAAGATGTAAAAGACTCTAGGGGGATCGCCAACAAATACTACC
TTTTATCTTGCTCTTCCTGCTCTCAGGTATTAATGCCGAATTGTTTCATCTTGTCTGTGTAGAAAACCAC
ACACGAAAATCCTGTGATTTTACATTTTACTTATCGTTAATCGAATGTATATCTATTTAATCTGCTTTTC
TTGTCTAATAAATATATATGTAAAGTACGCTTTTTGTTGAAATTTTTTAAACCTTTGTTTATTTTTTTTT
CTTCATTCCGTAACTCTTCTACCTTCTTTATTTACTTTCTAAAATCCAAATACAAAACATAAAAATAAAT
AAACACAGAGTAAATTCCCAAATTATTCCATCATTAAAAGATACGAGGCGCGTGTAAGTTACAGGCAAGC
GATCCGTCCCGAGCGGCCGCGTGTTACAACCAATTAACCAATTCTGATTAGAAAAACTCATCGAGCATCA
AATGAAACTGCAATTTATTCATATCAGGATTATCAATACCATATTTTTGAAAAAGCCGTTTCTGTAATGA
AGGAGAAAACTCACCGAGGCAGTTCCATAGGATGGCAAGATCCTGGTATCGGTCTGCGATTCCGACTCGT
CCAACATCAATACAACCTATTAATTTCCCCTCGTCAAAAATAAGGTTATCAAGTGAGAAATCACCATGAG
TGACGACTGAATCCGGTGAGAATGGCAAAAGCTTATGCATTTCTTTCCAGACTTGTTCAACAGGCCAGCC
ATTACGCTCGTCATCAAAATCACTCGCATCAACCAAACCGTTATTCATTCGTGATTGCGCCTGAGCGAGG
CGAAATACGCGATCGCTGTTAAAAGGACAATTACAAACAGGAATCGAATGCAACCGGCGCAGGAACACTG
CCAGCGCATCAACAATATTTTCACCTGAATCAGGATATTCTTCTAATACCTGGAATGCTGTTTTCCCGGG
GATCGCAGTGGTGAGTAACCATGCATCATCAGGAGTACGGATAAAATGCTTGATGGTCGGAAGAGGCATA
AATTCCGTCAGCCAGTTTAGTCTGACCATCTCATCTGTAACATCATTGGCAACGCTACCTTTGCCATGTT
TCAGAAACAACTCTGGCGCATCGGGCTTCCCATACAATCGATAGATTGTCGCACCTGATTGCCCGACATT
ATCGCGAGCCCATTTATACCCATATAAATCAGCATCCATGTTGGAATTTAATCGCGGCCTGGAGCAAGAC
GTTTCCCGTTGAATATGGCTCATAACACCCCTTGTATTACTGTTTATGTAAGCAGACAGTTTTATTGTTC
ATGATGATATATTTTTATCTTGTGCAATGTAACATCAGAGATTTTGAGACACAACGTGGCTTTGTTGAAT
AAATCGAACTTTTGCTGAGTTGAAGGATCAGTCATGACCAAAATCCCTTAACGTGAGTTTTCGTTCCACT
GAGCGTCAGACCCCGTAGAAAAGATCAAAGGATCTTCTTGAGATCCTTTTTTTCTGCGCGTAATCTGCTG
CTTGCAAACAAAAAAACCACCGCTACCAGCGGTGGTTTGTTTGCCGGATCAAGAGCTACCAACTCTTTTT
CCGAAGGTAACTGGCTTCAGCAGAGCGCAGATACCAAATACTGTTCTTCTAGTGTAGCCGTAGTTAGGCC
ACCACTTCAAGAACTCTGTAGCACCGCCTACATACCTCGCTCTGCTAATCCTGTTACCAGTGGCTGCTGC
CAGTGGCGATAAGTCGTGTCTTACCGGGTTGGACTCAAGACGATAGTTACCGGATAAGGCGCAGCGGTCG
GGCTGAACGGGGGGTTCGTGCACACAGCCCAGCTTGGAGCGAACGACCTACACCGAACTGAGATACCTAC
AGCGTGAGCTATGAGAAAGCGCCACGCTTCCCGAAGGGAGAAAGGCGGACAGGTATCCGGTAAGCGGCAG
GGTCGGAACAGGAGAGCGCACGAGGGAGCTTCCAGGGGGAAACGCCTGGTATCTTTATAGTCCTGTCGGG
TTTCGCCACCTCTGACTTGAGCGTCGATTTTTGTGATGCTCGTCAGGGGGGCGGAGCCTATGGAAAAACG
CCAGCAACGCGGCCTTTTTACGGTTCCTGGCCTTTTGCTGGCCTTTTGCTCACATGTTCTTTCCTGCGTT
ATCCCCTGATTCTGTGGATAACCGTGCGGCCGCCCCTGAATTCGCATCTAGACTGAACTGGCCGATAATT
GCAGACGAACGGTGAGTAAGGAAAGAGTGAGGAACTATCGCATACCTGCATTTAAAGATGCCGATTTGGG
CGCGAATCCTTTATTTTGGCTTCACCCTCATACTATTATCAGGGCCAGAAAAAGGAAGTGTTTCCCTCCT
TCTTGAATTGATGTTACCCTCATAAAGCACGTGGCCTCTTATCGAGAAAGAAATTACCGTCGCTCGTGAT
TTGTTTGCAAAAAGAACAAAACTGAAAAAACCCAGACACGCTCGACTTCCTGTCATCCTATTGATTGCAG
CTTCCAATTTCGTCACACAACAAGGTCCTAGCGACGGCTCACAGGTTTTGTAACAAGCAATCGAAGGTTC
TGGAATGGCGGGAAAGGGTTTAGTACCACATGCTATGATGCCCACTGTGATCTCCAGAGCAAAGTTCGTT
CGATCGTACTGTTACTCTCTCTCTTTCAAACAGAATTGTCCGAATCGTGTGACAACAACAGCCTGTTCTC
ACACACTCTTTTCTTCTAACCAAGGGGGTGGTTTAGTTTAGTAGAACCTCGTGAAACTTACATTTACATA
TATATAAACTTGCATAAATTGGTCAATGCAAGAAATACATATTTGGTCTTTTCTAATTCGTAGTTTTTCA
AGTTCTTAGATGCTTTCTTTTTCTCTTTTTTACAGATCATCAAGGAAGTAATTATCTACTTTTTACAACA
AATATAAAACAAGATCTATGGACAAGAAGTATTCTATCGGACTGGATATCGGGACTAATAGCGTCGGGTG
GGCCGTGATCACTGACGAGTACAAGGTGCCCTCTAAGAAGTTCAAGGTGCTCGGGAACACCGACCGGCAT
TCCATCAAGAAAAATCTGATCGGAGCTCTCCTCTTTGATTCAGGGGAAACCGCTGAAGCAACCCGCCTCA
AGCGGACTGCTAGACGGCGGTACACCAGGAGGAAGAACCGGATTTGTTACCTTCAAGAGATATTCTCCAA
CGAAATGGCAAAGGTCGACGACAGCTTCTTCCATAGGCTGGAAGAATCATTCCTCGTGGAAGAGGATAAG
AAGCATGAACGGCATCCCATCTTCGGTAATATCGTCGACGAGGTGGCCTATCACGAGAAATACCCAACCA
TCTACCATCTTCGCAAAAAGCTGGTGGACTCAACCGACAAGGCAGACCTCCGGCTTATCTACCTGGCCCT
GGCCCACATGATCAAGTTCAGAGGCCACTTCCTGATCGAGGGCGACCTCAATCCTGACAATAGCGATGTG
GATAAACTGTTCATCCAGCTGGTGCAGACTTACAACCAGCTCTTTGAAGAGAACCCCATCAATGCAAGCG
GAGTCGATGCCAAGGCCATTCTGTCAGCCCGGCTGTCAAAGAGCCGCAGACTTGAGAATCTTATCGCTCA
GCTGCCGGGTGAAAAGAAAAATGGACTGTTCGGGAACCTGATTGCTCTTTCACTTGGGCTGACTCCCAAT
TTCAAGTCTAATTTCGACCTGGCAGAGGATGCCAAGCTGCAACTGTCCAAGGACACCTATGATGACGATC
TCGACAACCTCCTGGCCCAGATCGGTGACCAATACGCCGACCTTTTCCTTGCTGCTAAGAATCTTTCTGA
CGCCATCCTGCTGTCTGACATTCTCCGCGTGAACACTGAAATCACCAAGGCCCCTCTTTCAGCTTCAATG
ATTAAGCGGTATGATGAGCACCACCAGGACCTGACCCTGCTTAAGGCACTCGTCCGGCAGCAGCTTCCGG
AGAAGTACAAGGAAATCTTCTTTGACCAGTCAAAGAATGGATACGCCGGCTACATCGACGGAGGTGCCTC
CCAAGAGGAATTTTATAAGTTTATCAAACCTATCCTTGAGAAGATGGACGGCACCGAAGAGCTCCTCGTG
AAACTGAATCGGGAGGATCTGCTGCGGAAGCAGCGCACTTTCGACAATGGGAGCATTCCCCACCAGATCC
ATCTTGGGGAGCTTCACGCCATCCTTCGGCGCCAAGAGGACTTCTACCCCTTTCTTAAGGACAACAGGGA
GAAGATTGAGAAAATTCTCACTTTCCGCATCCCCTACTACGTGGGACCCCTCGCCAGAGGAAATAGCCGG
TTTGCTTGGATGACCAGAAAGTCAGAAGAAACTATCACTCCCTGGAACTTCGAAGAGGTGGTGGACAAGG
GAGCCAGCGCTCAGTCATTCATCGAACGGATGACTAACTTCGATAAGAACCTCCCCAATGAGAAGGTCCT
GCCGAAACATTCCCTGCTCTACGAGTACTTTACCGTGTACAACGAGCTGACCAAGGTGAAATATGTCACC
GAAGGGATGAGGAAGCCCGCATTCCTGTCAGGCGAACAAAAGAAGGCAATTGTGGACCTTCTGTTCAAGA
CCAATAGAAAGGTGACCGTGAAGCAGCTGAAGGAGGACTATTTCAAGAAAATTGAATGCTTCGACTCTGT
GGAGATTAGCGGGGTCGAAGATCGGTTCAACGCAAGCCTGGGTACTTACCATGATCTGCTTAAGATCATC
AAGGACAAGGATTTTCTGGACAATGAGGAGAACGAGGACATCCTTGAGGACATTGTCCTGACTCTCACTC
TGTTCGAGGACCGGGAAATGATCGAGGAGAGGCTTAAGACCTACGCCCATCTGTTCGACGATAAAGTGAT
GAAGCAACTTAAACGGAGAAGATATACCGGATGGGGACGCCTTAGCCGCAAACTCATCAACGGAATCCGG
GACAAACAGAGCGGAAAGACCATTCTTGATTTCCTTAAGAGCGACGGATTCGCTAATCGCAACTTCATGC
AACTTATCCATGATGATTCCCTGACCTTTAAGGAGGACATCCAGAAGGCCCAAGTGTCTGGACAAGGTGA
CTCACTGCACGAGCATATCGCAAATCTGGCTGGTTCACCCGCTATTAAGAAGGGTATTCTCCAGACCGTG
AAAGTCGTGGACGAGCTGGTCAAGGTGATGGGTCGCCATAAACCAGAGAACATTGTCATCGAGATGGCCA
GGGAAAACCAGACTACCCAGAAGGGACAGAAGAACAGCAGGGAGCGGATGAAAAGAATTGAGGAAGGGAT
TAAGGAGCTCGGGTCACAGATCCTTAAAGAGCACCCGGTGGAAAACACCCAGCTTCAGAATGAGAAGCTC
TATCTGTACTACCTTCAAAATGGACGCGATATGTATGTGGACCAAGAGCTTGATATCAACAGGCTCTCAG
ACTACGACGTGGACCATATCGTCCCTCAGAGCTTCCTCAAAGACGACTCAATTGACAATAAGGTGCTGAC
TCGCTCAGACAAGAACCGGGGAAAGTCAGATAACGTGCCCTCAGAGGAAGTCGTGAAAAAGATGAAGAAC
TATTGGCGCCAGCTTCTGAACGCAAAGCTGATCACTCAGCGGAAGTTCGACAATCTCACTAAGGCTGAGA
GGGGCGGACTGAGCGAACTGGACAAAGCAGGATTCATTAAACGGCAACTTGTGGAGACTCGGCAGATTAC
TAAACATGTCGCCCAAATCCTTGACTCACGCATGAATACCAAGTACGACGAAAACGACAAACTTATCCGC
GAGGTGAAGGTGATTACCCTGAAGTCCAAGCTGGTCAGCGATTTCAGAAAGGACTTTCAATTCTACAAAG
TGCGGGAGATCAATAACTATCATCATGCTCATGACGCATATCTGAATGCCGTGGTGGGAACCGCCCTGAT
CAAGAAGTACCCAAAGCTGGAAAGCGAGTTCGTGTACGGAGACTACAAGGTCTACGACGTGCGCAAGATG
ATTGCCAAATCTGAGCAGGAGATCGGAAAGGCCACCGCAAAGTACTTCTTCTACAGCAACATCATGAATT
TCTTCAAGACCGAAATCACCCTTGCAAACGGTGAGATCCGGAAGAGGCCGCTCATCGAGACTAATGGGGA
GACTGGCGAAATCGTGTGGGACAAGGGCAGAGATTTCGCTACCGTGCGCAAAGTGCTTTCTATGCCTCAA
GTGAACATCGTGAAGAAAACCGAGGTGCAAACCGGAGGCTTTTCTAAGGAATCAATCCTCCCCAAGCGCA
ACTCCGACAAGCTCATTGCAAGGAAGAAGGATTGGGACCCTAAGAAGTACGGCGGATTCGATTCACCAAC
TGTGGCTTATTCTGTCCTGGTCGTGGCTAAGGTGGAAAAAGGAAAGTCTAAGAAGCTCAAGAGCGTGAAG
GAACTGCTGGGTATCACCATTATGGAGCGCAGCTCCTTCGAGAAGAACCCAATTGACTTTCTCGAAGCCA
AAGGTTACAAGGAAGTCAAGAAGGACCTTATCATCAAGCTCCCAAAGTATAGCCTGTTCGAACTGGAGAA
TGGGCGGAAGCGGATGCTCGCCTCCGCTGGCGAACTTCAGAAGGGTAATGAGCTGGCTCTCCCCTCCAAG
TACGTGAATTTCCTCTACCTTGCAAGCCATTACGAGAAGCTGAAGGGGAGCCCCGAGGACAACGAGCAAA
AGCAACTGTTTGTGGAGCAGCATAAGCATTATCTGGACGAGATCATTGAGCAGATTTCCGAGTTTTCTAA
ACGCGTCATTCTCGCTGATGCCAACCTCGATAAAGTCCTTAGCGCATACAATAAGCACAGAGACAAACCA
ATTCGGGAGCAGGCTGAGAATATCATCCACCTGTTCACCCTCACCAATCTTGGTGCCCCTGCCGCATTCA
AGTACTTCGACACCACCATCGACCGGAAACGCTATACCTCCACCAAAGAAGTGCTGGACGCCACCCTCAT
CCACCAGAGCATCACCGGACTTTACGAAACTCGGATTGACCTCTCACAGCTCGGAGGGGATGAGGGAGCT
GATCCAAAAAAGAAGAGAAAGGTAGATCCAAAAAAGAAGAGAAAGGTATAAGGATCCTAACTCGAGATTG
AATTGAATTGAAATCGATAGATCAATTTTTTTCTTTTCTCTTTCCCCATCCTTTACGCTAAAATAATAGT
TTATTTTATTTTTTGAATATTTTTTATTTATATACGTATATATAGACTATTATTTATCTTTTAATGATTA
TTAAGATTTTTATTAAAAAAAAATTCGCTCCTCTTTTAATGCCTTTATGCAGTTTTTTTTTCCCATTCGA
TATTTCTATGTGCTGCCAAACCAGATGTCAACACAGCTACAACG
